Addgene plasmid #180624: pGEX-THTAP-SNX15, residues 263-342
Purpose: Bacterial expression for SNX15 MIT residues 263-342. Has N-terminal HIS-GST tag. Internal ID:WISP21-130.
Depositing lab: Wesley Sundquist. Depositing organization: University of Utah. Publication: Comprehensive analysis of the human ESCRT-III-MIT domain interactome reveals new cofactors for cytokinetic abscission. Wenzel DM, Mackay DR, Skalicky JJ, Paine EL, Miller MS, Ullman KS, Sundquist WI. Elife. 2022 Sep 15;11:e77779. doi: 10.7554/eLife.77779. PubMed 36107470.
Backbone
  Vector backbone: pGEX-THTAP
  Vector type: Bacterial Expression
Growth in bacteria
  Bacterial resistance: Ampicillin, 100 μg/mL
  Growth temperature: 37°C
  Growth strain: DH5alpha
  Copy number: Unknown
Gene/Insert
  Gene/Insert name: SNX15
  Species: H. sapiens (human)
  Mutation: Residues 263-342
  Entrez Gene: SNX15 (a.k.a. HSAF001435)
  Tag / fusion protein: HIS-GST (N terminal on backbone)
  Cloning method: Unknown
  Sequencing primers: 5′ pGEX_for; 3′ pGEX_rev
Terms and licenses: Academic/Nonprofit Terms; Industry Terms: Not Available to Industry
Depositor comments: Read the preprint on bioRxiv: https://www.biorxiv.org/content/10.1101/2022.02.09.477148v1
How to cite: pGEX-THTAP-SNX15, residues 263-342 was a gift from Wesley Sundquist (Addgene plasmid # 180624 ; http://n2t.net/addgene:180624 ; RRID:Addgene_180624)
