[The description below was written by a language model from this plasmid's Addgene catalogue record and pLannotate feature annotations shown in this document.]
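Description:
pGEX-THTAP-SNX15, residues 263-342 is a 5.3 kb bacterial expression plasmid built on the pGEX-THTAP backbone, a pGEX-family vector for producing GST fusion proteins in E. coli. It replicates from a ColE1/pMB1-type origin and is selected with ampicillin through the bla (TEM β-lactamase) gene under its own promoter. The catalogue lists copy number as unknown. Short rop and bom fragments, a lac promoter/lacZα segment and a small yciV fragment are also annotated. These appear to be backbone remnants rather than functional parts of the expression cassette.

The payload is a fragment of human sorting nexin 15 (SNX15) covering residues 263-342, which the record identifies as the MIT domain. Transcription is driven by the strong hybrid tac promoter followed by a lac operator, and the plasmid carries its own lacI gene. Expression is therefore repressed by the lac repressor until it is relieved with IPTG. The open reading frame begins with Schistosoma japonicum glutathione S-transferase, followed by a 6xHis tag, a TEV protease site and an HRV 3C (PreScission) site, and then the SNX15 fragment. The catalogue describes the tag as "HIS-GST", but the feature table places GST first and the His tag after it. The dual tag allows purification on glutathione or metal-affinity resin, and either protease site can be used to release the MIT domain from the tags.

The construct is intended for recombinant production of the isolated SNX15 MIT domain. It was deposited with a study surveying interactions between human ESCRT-III proteins and MIT domains, and their cofactors in cytokinetic abscission.
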