Features (pLannotate 1.2.2; 20 found; start..end, strand, type, name):
    181..209     +  promoter       tac promoter: strong E. coli promoter; hybrid between the trp and lac UV5 promoters
    217..233     +  protein_bind   lac operator: The lac repressor binds to the lac operator to inhibit transcription in E. coli. This inhibition can be relieved by adding lactose or isopropyl-β-D-thiogalactopyranoside (IPTG). lac repressor encoded by lacI
    256..909     +  CDS            GST26_SCHJA: Experimental evidence at protein level: Swiss-Prot protein existence level 1. GST isoenzymes appear to play a central role in the parasite detoxification system. Other functions are also suspected including a role in increasing the solubility of haematin in the parasite gut. From Schistosoma japonicum (Blood fluke).
    937..954     +  CDS            6xHis: 6xHis affinity tag
    955..975     +  CDS            TEV site: tobacco etch virus (TEV) protease recognition and cleavage site
   1021..1044    +  CDS            HRV 3C site: recognition and cleavage site for human rhinovirus 3C and PreScission proteases
   1039..1278    +  CDS            SNX15 (fragment): SNX15_HUMAN - Experimental evidence at protein level: Swiss-Prot protein existence level 1. May be involved in several stages of intracellular trafficking. Overexpression of SNX15 disrupts the normal trafficking of proteins from the plasma membrane to recycling endosomes or the TGN. From Homo sapiens (Human).
   1319..1358    +  CDS            rop (fragment): Rop protein, which maintains plasmids at low copy number; rop
   1460..1500    +  misc_feature   bom (fragment): basis of mobility region from pBR322
   1605..1709    +  promoter       AmpR promoter: bla
   1710..2567    +  CDS            bla: BLAT_ECOLX - Experimental evidence at protein level: Swiss-Prot protein existence level 1. TEM-type are the most prevalent beta-lactamases in enterobacteria; they hydrolyze the beta-lactam bond in susceptible beta-lactam antibiotics, thus conferring resistance to penicillins and cephalosporins. TEM-3 and TEM-4 are capable of hydrolyzing cefotaxime and ceftazidime. TEM-5 is capable of hydrolyzing ceftazidime. TEM-6 is capable of hydrolyzing ceftazidime and aztreonam. TEM-8/CAZ-2, TEM- 16/CAZ-7 and TEM-24/CAZ-6 are markedly active against ceftazidime. IRT- 4 shows resistance to beta-lactamase in
   2741..3329    +  rep_origin     ori: high-copy-number ColE1/pMB1/pBR322/pUC origin of replication
   3515..3566    -  misc_feature   bom (fragment): basis of mobility region from pBR322
   3573..3650    +  promoter       lacI promoter: lacI
   3651..4733    +  CDS            lacI: lac repressor; lacI; The lac repressor binds to the lac operator to inhibit transcription in E. coli. This inhibition can be relieved by adding lactose or isopropyl-β-D-thiogalactopyranoside (IPTG).
   4746..4767    +  protein_bind   CAP binding site: CAP binding activates transcription in the presence of cAMP. E. coli catabolite activator protein
   4782..4812    +  promoter       lac promoter: promoter for the E. coli lac operon
   4820..4836    +  protein_bind   lac operator: The lac repressor binds to the lac operator to inhibit transcription in E. coli. This inhibition can be relieved by adding lactose or isopropyl-β-D-thiogalactopyranoside (IPTG). lac repressor encoded by lacI
   4856..5029    +  CDS            lacZα: LacZα fragment of β-galactosidase; lacZ fragment
   5293..105     -  CDS            yciV (fragment) (across the origin): RNAAM_ECOLI - Also known as trpH From Escherichia coli (strain K12).
>Addgene plasmid #180624 | pGEX-THTAP-SNX15, residues 263-342 | addgene full sequence | sequence record 358520 | Addgene NGS Result
CTTATCGACTGCACGGTGCACCAATGCTTCTGGCGTCAGGCAGCCATCGGAAGCTGTGGTATGGCTGTGC
AGGTCGTAAATCACTGCATAATTCGTGTCGCTCAAGGCGCACTCCCGTTCTGGATAATGTTTTTTGCGCC
GACATCATAACGGTTCTGGCAAATATTCTGAAATGAGCTGTTGACAATTAATCATCGGCTCGTATAATGT
GTGGAATTGTGAGCGGATAACAATTTCACACAGGAAACAGTATTCATGTCCCCTATACTAGGTTATTGGA
AAATTAAGGGCCTTGTGCAACCCACTCGACTTCTTTTGGAATATCTTGAAGAAAAATATGAAGAGCATTT
GTATGAGCGCGATGAAGGTGATAAATGGCGAAACAAAAAGTTTGAATTGGGTTTGGAGTTTCCCAATCTT
CCTTATTATATTGATGGTGATGTTAAATTAACACAGTCTATGGCCATCATACGTTATATAGCTGACAAGC
ACAACATGTTGGGTGGTTGTCCAAAAGAGCGTGCAGAGATTTCAATGCTTGAAGGAGCGGTTTTGGATAT
TAGATACGGTGTTTCGAGAATTGCATATAGTAAAGACTTTGAAACTCTCAAAGTTGATTTTCTTAGCAAG
CTACCTGAAATGCTGAAAATGTTCGAAGATCGTTTATGTCATAAAACATATTTAAATGGTGATCATGTAA
CCCATCCTGACTTCATGTTGTATGACGCTCTTGATGTTGTTTTATACATGGACCCAATGTGCCTGGATGC
GTTCCCAAAATTAGTTTGTTTTAAAAAACGTATTGAAGCTATCCCACAAATTGATAAGTACTTGAAATCC
AGCAAGTATATAGCATGGCCTTTGCAGGGCTGGCAAGCCACGTTTGGTGGTGGCGACCATCCTCCAAAAT
CGGATCTGGTTCCGCGTGGATCTCCGCACCATCACCATCACCATGAAAACCTGTATTTTCAGGGCGGCCT
GAACGATATTTTTGAAGCGCAGAAAATTGAATGGCATGAACTTGAAGTCCTCTTTCAGGGACCCACCCCT
GCCTACCTAAGCCAGGCCACAGAGCTCATCACCCAGGCCCTGCGGGATGAGAAGGCAGGCGCTTACGCTG
CTGCACTCCAGGGCTATCGAGACGGCGTGCACGTCTTGCTTCAGGGAGTCCCCAGTGACCCGTTGCCTGC
CCGCCAGGAAGGTGTGAAGAAGAAGGCAGCTGAGTACCTGAAGCGGGCAGAGGAGATCCTGCGCCTGCAC
CTGTCTCAACTCCCACCCTGACAGGATCCTCGAGAATTCATCGTGACTGACTGACGATCTGCCTCGCGCG
TTTCGGTGATGACGGTGAAAACCTCTGACACATGCAGCTCCCGGAGACGGTCACAGCTTGTCTGTAAGCG
GATGCCGGGAGCAGACAAGCCCGTCAGGGCGCGTCAGCGGGTGTTGGCGGGTGTCGGGGCGCAGCCATGA
CCCAGTCACGTAGCGATAGCGGAGTGTATAATTCTTGAAGACGAAAGGGCCTCGTGATACGCCTATTTTT
ATAGGTTAATGTCATGATAATAATGGTTTCTTAGACGTCAGGTGGCACTTTTCGGGGAAATGTGCGCGGA
ACCCCTATTTGTTTATTTTTCTAAATACATTCAAATATGTATCCGCTCATGAGACAATAACCCTGATAAA
TGCTTCAATAATATTGAAAAAGGAAGAGTATGAGTATTCAACATTTCCGTGTCGCCCTTATTCCCTTTTT
TGCGGCATTTTGCCTTCCTGTTTTTGCTCACCCAGAAACGCTGGTGAAAGTAAAAGATGCTGAAGATCAG
TTGGGTGCACGAGTAGGTTACATCGAACTGGATCTCAACAGCGGTAAGATCCTTGAGAGTTTTCGCCCCG
AAGAACGTTTTCCAATGATGAGCACTTTTAAAGTTCTGCTATGTGGCGCGGTATTATCCCGTGTTGACGC
CGGGCAAGAGCAACTCGGTCGCCGCATACACTATTCTCAGAATGACTTGGTTGAGTACTCACCAGTCACA
GAAAAGCATCTTACGGATGGCATGACAGTAAGAGAATTATGCAGTGCTGCCATAACCATGAGTGATAACA
CTGCGGCCAACTTACTTCTGACAACGATCGGAGGACCGAAGGAGCTAACCGCTTTTTTGCACAACATGGG
AGATCATGTAACTCGCCTTGATCGTTGGGAACCGGAGCTGAATGAAGCCATACCAAACGACGAGCGTGAC
ACCACGATGCCTGCAGCAATGGCAACAACGTTGCGCAAACTATTAACTGGCGAACTACTTACTCTAGCTT
CCCGGCAACAATTAATAGACTGGATGGAGGCGGATAAAGTTGCAGGACCACTTCTGCGCTCGGCCCTTCC
GGCTGGCTGGTTTATTGCTGATAAATCTGGAGCCGGTGAGCGTGGGTCTCGCGGTATCATTGCAGCACTG
GGGCCAGATGGTAAGCCCTCCCGTATCGTAGTTATCTACACGACGGGGAGTCAGGCAACTATGGATGAAC
GAAATAGACAGATCGCTGAGATAGGTGCCTCACTGATTAAGCATTGGTAACTGTCAGACCAAGTTTACTC
ATATATACTTTAGATTGATTTAAAACTTCATTTTTAATTTAAAAGGATCTAGGTGAAGATCCTTTTTGAT
AATCTCATGACCAAAATCCCTTAACGTGAGTTTTCGTTCCACTGAGCGTCAGACCCCGTAGAAAAGATCA
AAGGATCTTCTTGAGATCCTTTTTTTCTGCGCGTAATCTGCTGCTTGCAAACAAAAAAACCACCGCTACC
AGCGGTGGTTTGTTTGCCGGATCAAGAGCTACCAACTCTTTTTCCGAAGGTAACTGGCTTCAGCAGAGCG
CAGATACCAAATACTGTCCTTCTAGTGTAGCCGTAGTTAGGCCACCACTTCAAGAACTCTGTAGCACCGC
CTACATACCTCGCTCTGCTAATCCTGTTACCAGTGGCTGCTGCCAGTGGCGATAAGTCGTGTCTTACCGG
GTTGGACTCAAGACGATAGTTACCGGATAAGGCGCAGCGGTCGGGCTGAACGGGGGGTTCGTGCACACAG
CCCAGCTTGGAGCGAACGACCTACACCGAACTGAGATACCTACAGCGTGAGCTATGAGAAAGCGCCACGC
TTCCCGAAGGGAGAAAGGCGGACAGGTATCCGGTAAGCGGCAGGGTCGGAACAGGAGAGCGCACGAGGGA
GCTTCCAGGGGGAAACGCCTGGTATCTTTATAGTCCTGTCGGGTTTCGCCACCTCTGACTTGAGCGTCGA
TTTTTGTGATGCTCGTCAGGGGGGCGGAGCCTATGGAAAAACGCCAGCAACGCGGCCTTTTTACGGTTCC
TGGCCTTTTGCTGGCCTTTTGCTCACATGTTCTTTCCTGCGTTATCCCCTGATTCTGTGGATAACCGTAT
TACCGCCTTTGAGTGAGCTGATACCGCTCGCCGCAGCCGAACGACCGAGCGCAGCGAGTCAGTGAGCGAG
GAAGCGGAAGAGCGCCTGATGCGGTATTTTCTCCTTACGCATCTGTGCGGTATTTCACACCGCATAAATT
CCGACACCATCGAATGGCGCAAAACCTTTCGCGGTATGGCATGATAGCGCCCGGAAGAGAGTCAATTCAG
GGTGGTGAATGTGAAACCAGTAACGTTATACGATGTCGCAGAGTATGCCGGTGTCTCTTATCAGACCGTT
TCCCGCGTGGTGAACCAGGCCAGCCACGTTTCTGCGAAAACGCGGGAAAAAGTGGAAGCGGCGATGGCGG
AGCTGAATTACATTCCCAACCGCGTGGCACAACAACTGGCGGGCAAACAGTCGTTGCTGATTGGCGTTGC
CACCTCCAGTCTGGCCCTGCACGCGCCGTCGCAAATTGTCGCGGCGATTAAATCTCGCGCCGATCAACTG
GGTGCCAGCGTGGTGGTGTCGATGGTAGAACGAAGCGGCGTCGAAGCCTGTAAAGCGGCGGTGCACAATC
TTCTCGCGCAACGCGTCAGTGGGCTGATCATTAACTATCCGCTGGATGACCAGGATGCCATTGCTGTGGA
AGCTGCCTGCACTAATGTTCCGGCGTTATTTCTTGATGTCTCTGACCAGACACCCATCAACAGTATTATT
TTCTCCCATGAAGACGGTACGCGACTGGGCGTGGAGCATCTGGTCGCATTGGGTCACCAGCAAATCGCGC
TGTTAGCGGGCCCATTAAGTTCTGTCTCGGCGCGTCTGCGTCTGGCTGGCTGGCATAAATATCTCACTCG
CAATCAAATTCAGCCGATAGCGGAACGGGAAGGCGACTGGAGTGCCATGTCCGGTTTTCAACAAACCATG
CAAATGCTGAATGAGGGCATCGTTCCCACTGCGATGCTGGTTGCCAACGATCAGATGGCGCTGGGCGCAA
TGCGCGCCATTACCGAGTCCGGGCTGCGCGTTGGTGCGGATATCTCGGTAGTGGGATACGACGATACCGA
AGACAGCTCATGTTATATCCCGCCGTTAACCACCATCAAACAGGATTTTCGCCTGCTGGGGCAAACCAGC
GTGGACCGCTTGCTGCAACTCTCTCAGGGCCAGGCGGTGAAGGGCAATCAGCTGTTGCCCGTCTCACTGG
TGAAAAGAAAAACCACCCTGGCGCCCAATACGCAAACCGCCTCTCCCCGCGCGTTGGCCGATTCATTAAT
GCAGCTGGCACGACAGGTTTCCCGACTGGAAAGCGGGCAGTGAGCGCAACGCAATTAATGTAAGTTAGCT
CACTCATTAGGCACCCCAGGCTTTACACTTTATGCTTCCGGCTCGTATGTTGTGTGGAATTGTGAGCGGA
TAACAATTTCACACAGGAAACAGCTATGACCATGATTACGGATTCACTGGCCGTCGTTTTACAACGTCGT
GACTGGGAAAACCCTGGCGTTACCCAACTTAATCGCCTTGCAGCACATCCCCCTTTCGCCAGCTGGCGTA
ATAGCGAAGAGGCCCGCACCGATCGCCCTTCCCAACAGTTGCGCAGCCTGAATGGCGAATGGCGCTTTGC
CTGGTTTCCGGCACCAGAAGCGGTGCCGGAAAGCTGGCTGGAGTGCGATCTTCCTGAGGCCGATACTGTC
GTCGTCCCCTCAAACTGGCAGATGCACGGTTACGATGCGCCCATCTACACCAACGTGACCTATCCCATTA
CGGTCAATCCGCCGTTTGTTCCCACGGAGAATCCGACGGGTTGTTACTCGCTCACATTTAATGTTGATGA
AAGCTGGCTACAGGAAGGCCAGACGCGAATTATTTTTGATGGCGTTGGAATTAG
